Addgene plasmid #189859: p3X-UASTattB
Purpose: (Empty Backbone) Fly cloning and transformation
Depositing lab: Jung Hwan Kim. Depositing organization: University of Nevada, Reno. Publication: Generation and validation of pX-UASTattB for dose-dependent misexpression studies in Drosophila. Singh M, Kim JH. MicroPubl Biol. 2022 Aug 12;2022. doi: 10.17912/micropub.biology.000626. eCollection 2022. PubMed 36039330.
Backbone
  Vector backbone: pUASTattB
  Backbone size (bp): 8489
  Modifications to backbone: 5 copies of UAS sequence replaced with 3 copies of UAS
  Vector type: Insect Expression
Growth in bacteria
  Bacterial resistance: Ampicillin, 100 μg/mL
  Growth temperature: 37°C
  Growth strain: DH5alpha
  Copy number: High Copy
Gene/Insert
  Cloning method: Restriction Enzyme
  Sequencing primers: 5′ atttcactggaactaggctagc; 3′ catcatgatggaccagatgg
Terms and licenses: Academic/Nonprofit Terms; Industry Terms: Not Available to Industry
How to cite: p3X-UASTattB was a gift from Jung Hwan Kim (Addgene plasmid # 189859 ; http://n2t.net/addgene:189859 ; RRID:Addgene_189859)
