[The description below was written by a language model from this plasmid's Addgene catalogue record and pLannotate feature annotations shown in this document.]
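Description:
p3X-UASTattB is an empty insect expression backbone for making transgenic Drosophila. It is derived from pUASTattB by replacing the usual five tandem Gal4-binding UAS repeats with three copies. In E. coli it is maintained as a high-copy plasmid through a ColE1/pUC-type origin and selected with ampicillin via the β-lactamase gene. An f1 origin and remnants of a cloning-vector lac region (lacI and lacZα fragments, lac promoter and operator, flanking T3 and T7 promoters) are also present but have no stated role. The catalogue lists the parental backbone as 8,489 bp, whereas the sequenced record is 8,411 nt, which fits the shortened UAS array.

The expression cassette consists of the reduced UAS array (annotated as a fragment of 5X UAS) upstream of the Drosophila hsp70 minimal promoter, followed by the SV40 small t intron and SV40 polyadenylation signal. The annotated T-antigen fragments and NLS are simply part of this SV40 3′ region, not expressed payload. A gene of interest is inserted by restriction cloning; the cloning site itself is not annotated but presumably lies between the promoter and the SV40 sequences. The inserted gene is then transcribed only where Gal4 is supplied by a driver line. An attB site allows φC31 integrase-mediated insertion into a defined genomic attP landing site, and the mini-white gene serves as an eye-colour marker for identifying transformants. A single loxP site lies between the UAS array and mini-white.

According to the associated publication title, the plasmid belongs to a series with varied UAS copy number, intended for dose-dependent misexpression studies. Fewer UAS sites would be expected to give weaker Gal4-driven expression than the standard five-copy vector.
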