Features (pLannotate 1.2.2; 22 found; start..end, strand, type, name):
    330..422     +  CDS            lacI (fragment): lac repressor; lacI; The lac repressor binds to the lac operator to inhibit transcription in E. coli. This inhibition can be relieved by adding lactose or isopropyl-β-D-thiogalactopyranoside (IPTG).
    435..456     +  protein_bind   CAP binding site: CAP binding activates transcription in the presence of cAMP. E. coli catabolite activator protein
    471..501     +  promoter       lac promoter: promoter for the E. coli lac operon
    509..525     +  protein_bind   lac operator: The lac repressor binds to the lac operator to inhibit transcription in E. coli. This inhibition can be relieved by adding lactose or isopropyl-β-D-thiogalactopyranoside (IPTG). lac repressor encoded by lacI
    570..588     +  promoter       T3 promoter: promoter for bacteriophage T3 RNA polymerase
    807..876     -  protein_bind   attB: attB site for the φC31 integrase (Groth et al., 2000) phage φC31 integrase
    905..1039    -  polyA_signal   SV40 poly(A) signal: SV40 polyadenylation signal
   1062..1145    -  CDS            large T antigen (fragment): large T antigen from SV40 (simian virus 40)
   1170..1304    -  CDS            LT_POVHA (fragment): Protein inferred from homology: Swiss-Prot protein existence level 3. Isoform large T antigen is a key early protein essential for both driving viral replication and inducing cellular transformation. Plays a role in viral genome replication by driving entry of quiescent cells into the cell cycle and by autoregulating the synthesis of viral early mRNA. Displays highly oncogenic activities by corrupting the host cellular checkpoint mechanisms that guard cell division and the transcription, replication, and repair of DNA. Participates in the modulation of cellular gene expression preceeding viral
   1311..1331    -  CDS            SV40 NLS: nuclear localization signal of SV40 (simian virus 40) large T antigen
   1461..1526    -  intron         small t intron: SV40 (simian virus 40) small t antigen intron
   1528..1602    -  CDS            small t antigen (fragment): SV40 (simian virus 40) small t antigen
   1654..1892    -  promoter       hsp70 promoter: Drosophila melanogaster hsp70Bb promoter
   1906..1967    -  protein_bind   5X UAS (fragment): five tandem copies of the "ScaI site" 17-mer CGGAGTACTGTCCTCCG, an upstream activating sequence (UAS) that efficiently binds yeast Gal4 (Webster et al., 1988; Pfeiffer et al., 2010) GAL4
   1986..2019    +  protein_bind   loxP: Cre-mediated recombination occurs in the 8-bp core sequence (GCATACAT). Cre recombinase
   2026..6145    -  gene           mini-white: white; This modified version of the white gene lacks part of the first intron.
   6170..6188    -  promoter       T7 promoter: promoter for bacteriophage T7 RNA polymerase
   6191..6348    +  CDS            lacZα (fragment): LacZα fragment of β-galactosidase; lacZ fragment
   6353..6781    +  rep_origin     f1 ori (sequence partly withheld): f1 bacteriophage origin of replication; arrow indicates direction of (+) strand synthesis
   6834..6938    +  promoter       AmpR promoter: bla
   6939..7799    +  CDS            AmpR: β-lactamase; bla; confers resistance to ampicillin, carbenicillin, and related antibiotics
   7970..147     +  rep_origin     ori (across the origin): high-copy-number ColE1/pMB1/pBR322/pUC origin of replication
>Addgene plasmid #189859 | p3X-UASTattB | addgene full sequence | sequence record 374379 | Addgene NGS Result
GTAAGCGGCAGGGTCGGAACAGGAGAGCGCACGAGGGAGCTTCCAGGGGGAAACGCCTGGTATCTTTATA
GTCCTGTCGGGTTTCGCCACCTCTGACTTGAGCGTCGATTTTTGTGATGCTCGTCAGGGGGGCGGAGCCT
ATGGAAAAACGCCAGCAACGCGGCCTTTTTACGGTTCCTGGCCTTTTGCTGGCCTTTTGCTCACATGTTC
TTTCCTGCGTTATCCCCTGATTCTGTGGATAACCGTATTACCGCCTTTGAGTGAGCTGATACCGCTCGCC
GCAGCCGAACGACCGAGCGCAGCGAGTCAGTGAGCGAGGAAGCGGAAGAGCGCCCAATACGCAAACCGCC
TCTCCCCGCGCGTTGGCCGATTCATTAATGCAGCTGGCACGACAGGTTTCCCGACTGGAAAGCGGGCAGT
GAGCGCAACGCAATTAATGTGAGTTAGCTCACTCATTAGGCACCCCAGGCTTTACACTTTATGCTTCCGG
CTCGTATGTTGTGTGGAATTGTGAGCGGATAACAATTTCACACAGGAAACAGCTATGACCATGATTACGC
CAAGCTCGAAATTAACCCTCACTAAAGGGAACAAAAGCTGGCTAGAACTAGTGTCGACATGCCCGCCGTG
ACCGTCGAGAACCCGCTGACGCTGCCCCGCGTATCCGCACCCGCCGACGCCGTCGCACGTCCCGTGCTCA
CCGTGACCACCGCGCCCAGCGGTTTCGAGGGCGAGGGCTTCCCGGTGCGCCGCGCGTTCGCCGGGATCAA
CTACCGCCACCTCGACCCGTTCATCATGATGGACCAGATGGGTGAGGTGGAGTACGCGCCCGGGGAGCCC
AAGGGCACGCCCTGGCACCCGCACCGCGGCTTCGAGACCGTGACCTACATCGTCGACACTAGTGGATCCA
GACATGATAAGATACATTGATGAGTTTGGACAAACCACAACTAGAATGCAGTGAAAAAAATGCTTTATTT
GTGAAATTTGTGATGCTATTGCTTTATTTGTAACCATTATAAGCTGCAATAAACAAGTTAACAACAACAA
TTGCATTCATTTTATGTTTCAGGTTCAGGGGGAGGTGTGGGAGGTTTTTTAAAGCAAGTAAAACCTCTAC
AAATGTGGTATGGCTGATTATGATCTCTAGTCAAGGCACTATACATCAAATATTTTTCCATAATTTTCTT
GTATAGCAGTGCAGCTTTTTCCTTTGTGGTGTAAATAGCAAAGCAAGCAAGAGTTCTATTACTAAACACA
GCATGACTCAAAAAACTTAGCAATTCTGAAGGAAAGTCCTTGGGGTCTTCTACCTTTCTCTTCTTTTTTG
GAGGAGTAGAATGTTGAGAGTCAGCAGTAGCCTCATCATCACTAGATGGCATTTCTTCTGAGCAAAACAG
GTTTTCCTCATTAAAGGCATTCCACCACTGCTCCCATTCATCAGTTCCATAGGTTGGAATCTAAAATACA
CAAACAATTAGAATCAGTAGTTTAACACATTATACACTTAAAAATTTTATATTTACCTTAGAGCTTTAAA
TCTCTGTAGGTAGTTTGTCCAATTATGTCACACCACAGAAGTAAGGTTCCTTCACAAAGATCCTCTAGAG
GTACCCTCGAGCCGCGGCCGCAGATCTGTTAACGAATTCTATTCAGAGTTCTCTTCTTGTATTCAATAAT
TACTTCTTGGCAGATTTCAGTAGTTGCAGTTGATTTACTTGGTTGCTGGTTACTTTTAATTGATTCACTT
TAACTTGCACTTTACTGCAGATTGTTTAGCTTGTTCAGCTGCGCTTGTTTATTTGCTTAGCTTTCGCTTA
GCGACGTGTTCACTTTGCTTGTTTGAATTGAATTGTCGCTCCGTAGACGAAGCGCCTCTATTTATACTCC
GGCGCTCGCTAGAGTCTCCGCTCGGAGGACAGTACTCCGCTCGGAGGACAGTACTCCGCTCGGAGGACAG
TACTCCGAAGCTTGGATCCGCTAGCATAACTTCGTATAGCATACATTATACGAAGTTATGCTAGCCTAGT
TCCAGTGAAATCCAAGCATTTTCTAAATTAAATGTATTCTTATTATTATAGTTGTTATTTTTGATATATA
TAAACAACACTATTATGCCCACCATTTTTTTGAGATGCATCTACACAAGGAACAAACACTGGATGTCACT
TTCAGTTCAAATTGTAACGCTAATCACTCCGAACAGGTCACAAAAAATTACCTTAAAAAGTCATAATATT
AAATTAGAATAAATATAGCTGTGAGGGAAATATATACAAATATATTGGAGCAAATAAATTGTACATACAA
ATATTTATTACTAATTTCTATTGAGACGAAATGAACCACTCGGAACCATTTGAGCGAACCGAATCGCGCG
GAACTAACGACAGTCGCTCCAAGGTCGTCGAACAAAAGGTGAATGTGTTGCGGAGAGCGGGTGGGAGACA
GCGAAAGAGCAACTACGAAACGTGGTGTGGTGGAGGTGAATTATGAAGAGGGCGCGCGATTTGAAAAGTA
TGTATATAAAAAATATATCCCGGTGTTTTATGTAGCGATAAACGAGTTTTTGATGTAAGGTATGCAGGTG
TGTAAGTCTTTTGGTTAGAAGACAAATCCAAAGTCTACTTGTGGGGATGTTCGAAGGGGAAATACTTGTA
TTCTATAGGTCATATCTTGTTTTTATTGGCACAAATATAATTACATTAGCTTTTTGAGGGGGCAATAAAC
AGTAAACACGATGGTAATAATGGTAAAAAAAAAAAACAAGCAGTTATTTCGGATATATGTCGGCTACTCC
TTGCGTCGGGCCCGAAGTCTTAGAGCCAGATATGCGAGCACCCGGAAGCTCACGATGAGAATGGCCAGAC
CCACGTAGTCCAGCGGCAGATCGGCGGCGGAGAAGTTAAGCGTCTCCAGGATGACCTTGCCCGAACTGGG
GCACGTGGTGTTCGACGATGTGCAGCTAATTTCGCCCGGCTCCACGTCCGCCCATTGGTTAATCAGCAGA
CCCTCGTTGGCGTAACGGAACCATGAGAGGTACGACAACCATTTGAGGTATACTGGCACCGAGCCCGAGT
TCAAGAAGAAGCCGCCAAAGAGCAGGAATGGTATGATAACCGGCGGACCCACAGACAGCGCCATCGAGGT
CGAGGAGCTGGCGCAGGATATTAGATATCCGAAGGACGTTGACACATTGGCCACCAGAGTGACCAGCGCC
AGGCAGTTGAAGAAGTGCAGCACTCCGGCCCGCAGTCCGATCATCGGATAGGCAATCGCCGTGAAGACCA
GTGGCACTGTGAGAAAAAGCGGCAATTCGGCAATCGTTTTGCCCAGAAAGTATGTGTCACAGCGATAAAG
TCGACTTCGGGCCTCCCTCATAAAAACTGGCAGCTCTGAGGTGAACACCTAAATCGAATCGATTCATTAG
AAAGTTAGTAAATTATTGAAATGCAAATGTATTCTAAACATGACTTACATTTATCGTGGCAAAGACGTTT
TGAAAGGTCATGTTGGTCAGGAAGAGGAAGATGGCTCCGTTGATATTCATCACACCCACTTGCGTGAGTT
GTTGGCCCAAAAAGATGAGGCCAATCAAGATGGCAACCATCTGCAAATTAAAATGTTACTCGCATCTCAT
TAATATTCGCGAGTTAAATGAAATTTATTTATCTTCTGCAAAACTATAAACTATACATCTCATTGAAAAA
AACTAAGAAGGGTGTGGAATCAGGCAATTCTATCTAAAATCTAGCGAATTTGTTTCCAAGAATTGTAAGC
GTTATATCATTTGTTTCCACTGGAACCACTCACCGTTGTCTGAATAAGTCGCACTTTTACGAGGAGTGGT
TCCTTGAGCACCGACAGCCAGGATCGCCACAGGACCGCCCGGAACTGCATGAACCAGGTGGCCTTGTAGG
TGTACCCATTCTCCGGCTGCTCCAGTGGCTTCTCCAGATTTTTGGTGGCCAACAACTGCTCCATATCCCG
GGCTACTTTGCTAATGGCAAAATTGTCGCATATCTTGGCGATCCGATCACGGGACTCGATCTCCCGTCCG
GGCACAACGGCCAACACCTGTACGTAAAAGTCCGCCGGATTGTAGTTGGTAGGACACTGGGCACCCACGC
TGGATAGGAGTTGAGATGTTATGTAATACTAGATACCCTTAATAAACACATCGAACTCACTAGGAAAAGA
AGTCGACGGCTTCGCTGGGAGTGCCCAAGAAAGCTACCCTGCCCTCGGCCATCAGAAGGATCTTGTCAAA
GAGCTCAAACAGCTCGGAAGACGGCTGATGAATGGTCAGGATGACGGTCTTGCCCTTCTGCGACAGCTTC
TTCAGCACCTGGACGACGCTGTGGGCGGTAAAGGAGTCCAGTCCGGAGGTGGGCTCATCGCAGATCAGAA
GCGGCGGATCGGTTAGAGCCTCGGAGGCGAATGCCAGACGCTTCCTTTCTCCGCCGGACAGACCTTTCAC
CCTGCCGGGCACACCGATGATCGTGTGCTGACATTTGCTGAGCGAAAGCTCCTGGATCACCTGATCCACG
CGGGCCACTCGCTGCCGATAGGTCAGATGTCGTGGCATCCGCACCATGGCTTGGAAAATCAGGTGTTCCC
TGGCCGTTAGGGAGCCGATAAAGAGGTCATCCTGCTGGACATAGGCGCACCTGGCCTGCATCTCCTTGGC
GTCCACAGGTTGGCCATTGAGCAGTCGCATCCCGGATGGCGATACTTGGATGCCCTGCGGCGATCGAAAG
GCAAGGGCATTCAGCAGGGTCGTCTTTCCGGCACCGGAACTGCCCATCACGGCCAAAAGTTCGCCCGGAT
AGGCCACGCCGCAAACTGAGTTTCAAATTGGTAATTGGACCCTTTATTAAGATTTCACACAGATCAGCCG
ACTGCGAATAGAAACTCACCGTTCTTGAGCAAATGTTTCCTGGGCGCCGGTATGTGTCGCTCGTTGCAGA
ATAGTCCGCGTGTCCGGTTGACCAGCTGCCGCCATCCGGAGCCCGGCTGATTGACCGCCCCAAAGATGTC
CATATTGTGCCAGGCATAGGTGAGGTTCTCGGCTAGTTGGCCGCTCCCTGAACCGGAGTCCTCCGGCGGA
CTGGGTGGCCGGAGCGTGCCGTAGTTTTTGGCCTGCCCGAAGCCCTGGTTAATGCAGCTCTGCGAAGCCG
CTCCGCTGTCACCCTGCAATGATAGGGGATCTCAAATATCAACTACAAGCGTTATGCTCATCTAACCCCG
AACAAAAAGTACCCCGAAGTATCCTACGAAGTAGGTTTATACTTTTATTTATTTTTTGTGCATCTAGGAT
CAGCTTAAAATATCTGGTTGTTATATTTTTTGTAAAAAAGAATATAGTCGAAAATGAATGCCTTTAGATG
TCTTGATCATGATATGATCTCAAAAATTGTCTTATATAGCGAGAACAGCTACCAGAATAATCTGTTTCGT
GTCACTATTTGTTTGTGCAATTGCGGTTTGGGATTTTTGTGGGTCGCAGTTCTCACGCCGCAGACAATTT
GATGTTGCAATCGCAGTTCCTATAGATCAAGTGAACTTAAGATGTATGCACATGTACTACTCACATTGTT
CAGATGCTCGGCAGATGGGTGTTTGCTGCCTCCGCGAATTAATAGCTCCTGATCCTCTTGGCCCATTGCC
GGGATTTTTCACACTTTCCCCTGCTTACCCACCCAAAACCAATCACCACCCCAATCACTCAAAAAACAAA
CAAAAATAAGAAGCGAGAGGAGTTTTGGCACAGCACTTTGTGTTTAATTGATGGCGTAAACCGCTTGGAG
CTTCGTCACGAAACCGCTGACAAAATGCAACTGAAGGCGGACATTGACGCTACGTAACGCTACAAACGGT
GGCGAAAGAGATAGCGGACGCAGCGGCGAAAGAGACGGCGATATTTCTGTGGACAGAGAAGGAGGCAAAC
AGCGCTGACTTTGAGTGGAATGTCATTTTGAGTGAGAGGTAATCGAAAGAACCTGGTACATCAAATACCC
TTGGATCGAAGTAAATTTAAAACTGATCAGATAAGTTCAATGATATCCAGTGCAGTAAAAAAAAAAAATG
TTTTTTTTATCTACTTTCCGCAAAAATGGGTTTTATTAACTTACATACATACTAGGGGCCCGGTACGTAC
CCAATTCGCCCTATAGTGAGTCGTATTACAATTCACTGGCCGTCGTTTTACAACGTCGTGACTGGGAAAA
CCCTGGCGTTACCCAACTTAATCGCCTTGCAGCACATCCCCCTTTCGCCAGCTGGCGTAATAGCGAAGAG
GCCCGCACCGATCGCCCTTCCCAACAGTTGCGCAGCCTGAATGGCGAATGGG
[124 nt withheld, positions 6353-6476]
C
[91 nt withheld, positions 6478-6568]
A
[49 nt withheld, positions 6570-6618]
CCTTTGACGTTGGAGTCCACGTTCTTT
[37 nt withheld, positions 6646-6682]
ACCCTATCTCGGTCTATTCTTTTGATTTATAAGGGATTTTGCCGATTTCGGCCTATTGGTTAAAAAATGA
GCTGATTTAACAAAAATTTAACGCGAATTTTAACAAAATATTAACGCTTACAATTTAGGTGGCACTTTTC
GGGGAAATGTGCGCGGAACCCCTATTTGTTTATTTTTCTAAATACATTCAAATATGTATCCGCTCATGAG
ACAATAACCCTGATAAATGCTTCAATAATATTGAAAAAGGAAGAGTATGAGTATTCAACATTTCCGTGTC
GCCCTTATTCCCTTTTTTGCGGCATTTTGCCTTCCTGTTTTTGCTCACCCAGAAACGCTGGTGAAAGTAA
AAGATGCTGAAGATCAGTTGGGTGCACGAGTGGGTTACATCGAACTGGATCTCAACAGCGGTAAGATCCT
TGAGAGTTTTCGCCCCGAAGAACGTTTTCCAATGATGAGCACTTTTAAAGTTCTGCTATGTGGCGCGGTA
TTATCCCGTATTGACGCCGGGCAAGAGCAACTCGGTCGCCGCATACACTATTCTCAGAATGACTTGGTTG
AGTACTCACCAGTCACAGAAAAGCATCTTACGGATGGCATGACAGTAAGAGAATTATGCAGTGCTGCCAT
AACCATGAGTGATAACACTGCGGCCAACTTACTTCTGACAACGATCGGAGGACCGAAGGAGCTAACCGCT
TTTTTGCACAACATGGGGGATCATGTAACTCGCCTTGATCGTTGGGAACCGGAGCTGAATGAAGCCATAC
CAAACGACGAGCGTGACACCACGATGCCTGTAGCAATGGCAACAACGTTGCGCAAACTATTAACTGGCGA
ACTACTTACTCTAGCTTCCCGGCAACAATTAATAGACTGGATGGAGGCGGATAAAGTTGCAGGACCACTT
CTGCGCTCGGCCCTTCCGGCTGGCTGGTTTATTGCTGATAAATCTGGAGCCGGTGAGCGTGGGTCTCGCG
GTATCATTGCAGCACTGGGGCCAGATGGTAAGCCCTCCCGTATCGTAGTTATCTACACGACGGGGAGTCA
GGCAACTATGGATGAACGAAATAGACAGATCGCTGAGATAGGTGCCTCACTGATTAAGCATTGGTAACTG
TCAGACCAAGTTTACTCATATATACTTTAGATTGATTTAAAACTTCATTTTTAATTTAAAAGGATCTAGG
TGAAGATCCTTTTTGATAATCTCATGACCAAAATCCCTTAACGTGAGTTTTCGTTCCACTGAGCGTCAGA
CCCCGTAGAAAAGATCAAAGGATCTTCTTGAGATCCTTTTTTTCTGCGCGTAATCTGCTGCTTGCAAACA
AAAAAACCACCGCTACCAGCGGTGGTTTGTTTGCCGGATCAAGAGCTACCAACTCTTTTTCCGAAGGTAA
CTGGCTTCAGCAGAGCGCAGATACCAAATACTGTTCTTCTAGTGTAGCCGTAGTTAGGCCACCACTTCAA
GAACTCTGTAGCACCGCCTACATACCTCGCTCTGCTAATCCTGTTACCAGTGGCTGCTGCCAGTGGCGAT
AAGTCGTGTCTTACCGGGTTGGACTCAAGACGATAGTTACCGGATAAGGCGCAGCGGTCGGGCTGAACGG
GGGGTTCGTGCACACAGCCCAGCTTGGAGCGAACGACCTACACCGAACTGAGATACCTACAGCGTGAGCT
ATGAGAAAGCGCCACGCTTCCCGAAGGGAGAAAGGCGGACAGGTATCCG
